Addgene plasmid #32109: ph2b
Depositing lab: Christopher Buck. Depositing organization: National Cancer Institute (NCI). Publication: Glycosaminoglycans and sialylated glycans sequentially facilitate merkel cell polyomavirus infectious entry. Schowalter RM, Pastrana DV, Buck CB. PLoS Pathog. 2011 Jul;7(7):e1002161. Epub 2011 Jul 28. 10.1371/journal.ppat.1002161 PubMed 21829355.
Backbone
  Vector backbone: phGf
  Backbone size w/o insert (bp): 4508
  Vector type: Mammalian Expression
Growth in bacteria
  Bacterial resistance: Bleocin (Zeocin), 50 μg/mL
  Growth temperature: 37°C
  Growth strain: DH5alpha
  Copy number: High Copy
Gene/Insert
  Gene/Insert name: BKV VP2 (alt names: BKPyV; BK Polyomavirus)
  Species: virus
  Insert size (bp): 1055
  Mutation: codon modified
  Cloning method: Gateway Cloning
  Sequencing primers: 5′ N/A
Terms and licenses: Academic/Nonprofit Terms; Industry Terms: Not Available to Industry
Depositor comments: Please consult laboratory website, http://home.ccr.cancer.gov/Lco/plasmids.asp, for more information.
How to cite: ph2b was a gift from Christopher Buck (Addgene plasmid # 32109 ; http://n2t.net/addgene:32109 ; RRID:Addgene_32109)
