[The description below was written by a language model from this plasmid's Addgene catalogue record and pLannotate feature annotations shown in this document.]
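Description:
ph2b is a mammalian expression plasmid built on the phGf backbone that carries a codon-modified open reading frame for VP2, the minor capsid protein of BK polyomavirus (BKPyV). The insert of about 1.05 kb was introduced by Gateway cloning and is flanked by attB1 and attB2 recombination sites. Transcription is driven by a composite promoter made of the human EF-1α core promoter joined to a truncated HTLV-1 5' LTR segment, an arrangement commonly used to give strong constitutive expression in mammalian cells, and the transcript is terminated by the human EF-1α polyadenylation signal.

A second, independent cassette places EGFP under the SV40 enhancer/early promoter, giving a fluorescent marker for cells that have taken up the plasmid. The SV40 poly(A) signal annotated next to it is recorded on the opposite strand, along with a short fragment of SV40 large T antigen coding sequence. A small lacZα remnant also appears and seems to be a cloning vestige rather than a functional part. In bacteria the plasmid replicates at high copy from a ColE1/pUC-type origin. It is selected with Zeocin/bleomycin through the Streptoalloteichus hindustanus ble gene, which is expressed from the synthetic bacterial EM7 promoter. No dedicated mammalian selection cassette is annotated.

The record does not spell out an intended application. The associated publication concerns polyomavirus infectious entry, so the construct likely serves to supply BKPyV VP2 in transfected mammalian cells, for example alongside other capsid protein plasmids to produce polyomavirus capsids or reporter pseudovirions. The annotated sequence of 5,047 nt is somewhat shorter than the sum of the listed backbone and insert sizes. This may reflect replacement of a Gateway cassette during cloning, though the record does not say so.
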