Features (pLannotate 1.2.2; 14 found; start..end, strand, type, name):
     13..342     +  promoter       SV40 promoter: SV40 enhancer and early promoter
    373..1092    +  CDS            EGFP: the original enhanced GFP (Yang et al., 1996) mammalian codon-optimized
   1117..1238    -  polyA_signal   SV40 poly(A) signal: SV40 polyadenylation signal
   1261..1329    -  CDS            large T antigen (fragment): large T antigen from SV40 (simian virus 40)
   1348..1399    +  CDS            lacZα (fragment): LacZα fragment of β-galactosidase; lacZ fragment
   1439..1650    +  promoter       EF-1α core promoter: core promoter for human elongation factor EF-1α
   1663..1931    +  LTR            5' LTR (truncated): truncated 5' long terminal repeat (LTR) from human T-cell leukemia virus (HTLV) type 1
   1973..1997    +  protein_bind   attB1: mutant version of attB; recombination site for the Gateway® BP reaction BP Clonase™
   2022..3074    +  CDS            VP2_POVBK: Experimental evidence at protein level: Swiss-Prot protein existence level 1. Isoform VP4 is a viroporin inducing perforation of cellular membranes to trigger virus progeny release. Forms pores of 3 nm inner diameter. VP4 is expressed about 24 hours after the late structural proteins and is not incorporated into the mature virion (By similarity). From BK polyomavirus (BKPyV) (Human polyomavirus 1).
   3092..3116    -  protein_bind   attB2: mutant version of attB; recombination site for the Gateway® BP reaction BP Clonase™
   3136..3708    +  polyA_signal   EF-1α poly(A) signal: human EF-1α polyadenylation signal
   3879..4467    +  rep_origin     ori: high-copy-number ColE1/pMB1/pBR322/pUC origin of replication
   4553..4600    +  promoter       EM7 promoter: synthetic bacterial promoter&nbsp
   4620..4991    +  CDS            ble: BLE_STRHI - Experimental evidence at protein level: Swiss-Prot protein existence level 1. Binding protein with a strong affinity to the bleomycin family of antibiotics. From Streptoalloteichus hindustanus.
>Addgene plasmid #32109 | ph2b | depositor full sequence | sequence record 36274 | ph2b sequence 5047 bps
CCCCTGTGGAATGTGTGTCAGTTAGGGTGTGGAAAGTCCCCAGGCTCCCCAGCAGGCAGAAGTATGCAAA
GCATGCATCTCAATTAGTCAGCAACCAGGTGTGGAAAGTCCCCAGGCTCCCCAGCAGGCAGAAGTATGCA
AAGCATGCATCTCAATTAGTCAGCAACCATAGTCCCGCCCCTAACTCCGCCCATCCCGCCCCTAACTCCG
CCCAGTTCCGCCCATTCTCCGCCCCATGGCTGACTAATTTTTTTTATTTATACAGAGGCCGAGGCCGCCT
CGGCCTCTGAGCTATTCCAGAAGTAGTGAGGAGGCTTTTTTGGAGGCCTAGGCTTTTGCAAAAAGCTTGA
TTGGGATCCACCGGTCGCCACCATGGTGAGCAAGGGCGAGGAGCTGTTCACCGGGGTGGTGCCCATCCTG
GTCGAGCTGGACGGCGACGTAAACGGCCACAAGTTCAGCGTGTCCGGCGAGGGCGAGGGCGATGCCACCT
ACGGCAAGCTGACCCTGAAGTTCATCTGCACCACCGGCAAGCTGCCCGTGCCCTGGCCCACCCTCGTGAC
CACCCTGACCTACGGCGTGCAGTGCTTCAGCCGCTACCCCGACCACATGAAGCAGCACGACTTCTTCAAG
TCCGCCATGCCCGAAGGCTACGTCCAGGAGCGCACCATCTTCTTCAAGGACGACGGCAACTACAAGACCC
GCGCCGAGGTGAAGTTCGAGGGCGACACCCTGGTGAACCGCATCGAGCTGAAGGGCATCGACTTCAAGGA
GGACGGCAACATCCTGGGGCACAAGCTGGAGTACAACTACAACAGCCACAACGTCTATATCATGGCCGAC
AAGCAGAAGAACGGCATCAAGGTGAACTTCAAGATCCGCCACAACATCGAGGACGGCAGCGTGCAGCTCG
CCGACCACTACCAGCAGAACACCCCCATCGGCGACGGCCCCGTGCTGCTGCCCGACAACCACTACCTGAG
CACCCAGTCCGCCCTGAGCAAAGACCCCAACGAGAAGCGCGATCACATGGTCCTGCTGGAGTTCGTGACC
GCCGCCGGGATCACTCTCGGCATGGACGAGCTGTACAAGTAAAGCGGCCGCTTCGAGCAGACATGATAAG
ATACATTGATGAGTTTGGACAAACCACAACTAGAATGCAGTGAAAAAAATGCTTTATTTGTGAAATTTGT
GATGCTATTGCTTTATTTGTAACCATTATAAGCTGCAATAAACAAGTTAACAACAACAATTGCATTCATT
TTATGTTTCAGGTTCAGGGGGAGGTGTGGGAGGTTTTTTAAAGCAAGTAAAACCTCTACAAATGTGGTAA
AATCGATAAGGATCCGGGCTGGCGTAATAGCGAAGAGGCCCGCACCGATCGCCCTTCCCAACAGTTGCGG
TGGAGAAGAGCATGCGTGAGGCTCCGGTGCCCGTCAGTGGGCAGAGCGCACATCGCCCACAGTCCCCGAG
AAGTTGGGGGGAGGGGTCGGCAATTGAACCGGTGCCTAGAGAAGGTGGCGCGGGGTAAACTGGGAAAGTG
ATGTCGTGTACTGGCTCCGCCTTTTTCCCGAGGGTGGGGGAGAACCGTATATAAGTGCAGTAGTCGCCGT
GAACGTTCTTTTTCGCAACGGGTTTGCCGCCAGAACACAGCTGAAGCTTCGAGGGGCTCGCATCTCTCCT
TCACGCGCCCGCCGCCCTACCTGAGGCCGCCATCCACGCCGGTTGAGTCGCGTTCTGCCGCCTCCCGCCT
GTGGTGCCTCCTGAACTGCGTCCGCCGTCTAGGTAAGTTTAAAGCTCAGGTCGAGACCGGGCCTTTGTCC
GGCGCTCCCTTGGAGCCTACCTAGACTCAGCCGGCTCTCCACGCTTTGCCTGACCCTGCTTGCTCAACTC
TACGTCTTTGTTTCGTTTTCTGTTCTGCGCCGTTACAGATCCAAGCTGTGACCGGCGCCTACGTAAGTGA
TAGCTTGATCAAACAAGTTTGTACAAAAAAGCAGGCTGCGGCCGCCTAGGCTTTTGCATAAATGGGCGCA
GCTCTGGCATTGCTCGGAGATCTGGTCGCATCTGTGTCCGAAGCAGCCGCTGCAACTGGATTCAGCGTCG
CCGAGATCGCTGCCGGCGAAGCAGCTGCCGCAATCGAGGTCCAGATCGCAAGTCTGGCCACTGTGGAAGG
GATCACCTCTACAAGCGAAGCCATCGCTGCCATCGGATTGACCCCTCAAACCTACGCCGTGATCGCTGGC
GCACCTGGCGCAATCGCTGGTTTCGCCGCACTGATCCAGACTGTCACCGGAATCTCGAGCCTCGCCCAGG
TCGGATATCGGTTCTTCTCGGACTGGGACCATAAGGTCAGTACCGTGGGGTTGTACCAACAAAGCGGGAT
GGCCCTCGAGCTCTTCAATCCCGACGAATACTACGACATCCTGTTCCCTGGCGTGAACACCTTCGTGAAC
AACATCCAGTATCTGGACCCCCGCCACTGGGGACCAAGCCTGTTCGCCACAATCAGTCAAGCCCTCTGGC
ACGTCATCCGCGACGACATCCCCGCCATCACAAGCCAGGAGCTCCAGCGCCGCACCGAAAGGTTTTTCCG
CGATAGTCTCGCAAGATTCCTCGAGGAGACCACATGGACCATCGTGAACGCACCCGTGAATTTCTACAAC
TACATCCAAGACTACTACTCCAACCTGAGTCCCATCCGCCCAAGCATGGTCCGCCAAGTCGCCGAGCGCG
AGGGCACACAAGTGAACTTCGGGCACACATATCGCATCGACGACGCCGATTCCATCCAGGAGGTCACACA
GCGCATGGAACTGCGCAACAAGGAAAACGTGCACAGCGGCGAATTCATCGAGAAGACCATCGCACCCGGC
GGCGCCAACCAGCGCACCGCCCCACAATGGATGCTCCCACTCTTGCTGGGGCTCTATGGCACCGTGACCC
CTGCCCTGGAGGCCTACGAGGACGGGCCAAATCAGAAAAAGCGCCGCGTCAGTCGCGGGTCAAGTCAGAA
GGCAAAGGGCACAAGGGCCTCCGCAAAGACCACCAACAAGCGCCGCTCCCGGTCGAGCCGCTCATGAGTG
CTAGCGGGCCCACCCAGCTTTCTTGTACAAAGTGGTTCGATCTAGAATGGCTAGCATTATCCCTAATACC
TGCCACCCCACTCTTAATCAGTGGTGGAAGAACGGTCTCAGAACTGTTTGTTTCAATTGGCCATTTAAGT
TTAGTAGTAAAAGACTGGTTAATGATAACAATGCATCGTAAAACCTTCAGAAGGAAAGGAGAATGTTTTG
TGGACCACTTTGGTTTTCTTTTTTGCGTGTGGCAGTTTTAAGTTATTAGTTTTTAAAATCAGTACTTTTT
AATGGAAACAACTTGACCAAAAATTTGTCACAGAATTTTGAGACCCATTAAAAAAGTTAAATGAGAAACC
TGTGTGTTCCTTTGGTCAACACCGAGACATTTAGGTGAAAGACATCTAATTCTGGTTTTACGAATCTGGA
AACTTCTTGAAAATGTAATTCTTGAGTTAACACTTCTGGGTGGAGAATAGGGTTGTTTTCCCCCCACATA
ATTGGAAGGGGAAGGAATATCATTTAAAGCTATGGGAGGGTTTCTTTGATTACAACACTGGAGAGAAATG
CAGCATGTTGCTGATTGCCTGTCACTAAAACAGGCCAAAAACTGAGTCCTTGGGTTGCATAGAAAGCTTC
ATGTTGCTAAACCAATGTTAAGTGAATCTTTGGAAACAAAATGTTTCCAAATTACTGGGATGTGCATGTT
GAAACGTGGGTTAATTAACTAGCCATGACCAAAATCCCTTAACGTGAGTTTTCGTTCCACTGAGCGTCAG
ACCCCGTAGAAAAGATCAAAGGATCTTCTTGAGATCCTTTTTTTCTGCGCGTAATCTGCTGCTTGCAAAC
AAAAAAACCACCGCTACCAGCGGTGGTTTGTTTGCCGGATCAAGAGCTACCAACTCTTTTTCCGAAGGTA
ACTGGCTTCAGCAGAGCGCAGATACCAAATACTGTTCTTCTAGTGTAGCCGTAGTTAGGCCACCACTTCA
AGAACTCTGTAGCACCGCCTACATACCTCGCTCTGCTAATCCTGTTACCAGTGGCTGCTGCCAGTGGCGA
TAAGTCGTGTCTTACCGGGTTGGACTCAAGACGATAGTTACCGGATAAGGCGCAGCGGTCGGGCTGAACG
GGGGGTTCGTGCACACAGCCCAGCTTGGAGCGAACGACCTACACCGAACTGAGATACCTACAGCGTGAGC
TATGAGAAAGCGCCACGCTTCCCGAAGGGAGAAAGGCGGACAGGTATCCGGTAAGCGGCAGGGTCGGAAC
AGGAGAGCGCACGAGGGAGCTTCCAGGGGGAAACGCCTGGTATCTTTATAGTCCTGTCGGGTTTCGCCAC
CTCTGACTTGAGCGTCGATTTTTGTGATGCTCGTCAGGGGGGCGGAGCCTATGGAAAAACGCCAGCAACG
CGGCCTTTTTACGGTTCCTGGCCTTTTGCTGGCCTTTTGCTCACATGTTCTTAATTAAATTTTTCAAAAG
TAGTTGACAATTAATCATCGGCATAGTATATCGGCATAGTATAATACGACTCACTATAGGAGGGCCATCA
TGGCCAAGTTGACCAGTGCTGTCCCAGTGCTCACAGCCAGGGATGTGGCTGGAGCTGTTGAGTTCTGGAC
TGACAGGTTGGGGTTCTCCAGAGATTTTGTGGAGGATGACTTTGCAGGTGTGGTCAGAGATGATGTCACC
CTGTTCATCTCAGCAGTCCAGGACCAGGTGGTGCCTGACAACACCCTGGCTTGGGTGTGGGTGAGAGGAC
TGGATGAGCTGTATGCTGAGTGGAGTGAGGTGGTCTCCACCAACTTCAGGGATGCCAGTGGCCCTGCCAT
GACAGAGATTGGAGAGCAGCCCTGGGGGAGAGAGTTTGCCCTGAGAGACCCAGCAGGCAACTGTGTGCAC
TTTGTGGCAGAGGAGCAGGACTGAGGATAAGAATTGTAACAAAAAACCCCGCCCCGGCGGGGTTTTTTGT
TAATTAA
