>Addgene plasmid #32109 | ph2b | addgene partial sequence | sequence record 38703 | EGFP-C
AAGCGGCCGCTTCGAGCAGACATGATAAGATACATTGATGAGTTTGGACAAACCACAACTAGAATGCAGT
GAAAAAAATGCTTTATTTGTGAAATTTGTGATGCTATTGCTTTATTTGTAACCATTATAAGCTGCAATAA
ACAAGTTAACAACAACAATTGCATTCATTTTATGTTTCAGGTTCAGGGGGAGGTGTGGGAGGTTTTTTAA
AGCAAGTAAAACCTCTACAAATGTGGTAAAATCGATAAGGATCCGGGCTGGCGTAATAGCGAAGAGGCCC
GCACCGATCGCCCTTCCCAACAGTTGCGGTGGAGAAGAGCATGCGTGAGGCTCCGGTGCCCGTCAGTGGG
CAGAGCGCACATCGCCCACAGTCCCCGAGAAGTTGGGGGGAGGGGTCGGCAATTGAACCGGTGCCTAGAG
AAGGTGGCGCGGGGTAAACTGGGAAAGTGATGTCGTGTACTGGCTCCGCCTTTTTCCCGAGGGTGGGGGA
GAACCGTATATAAGTGCAGTAGTCGCCGTGAACGTTCTTTTTCGCAACGGGTTTGCCGCCAGAACACAGC
TGAAGCTTCGAGGGGCTCGCATCTCTCCTTCACGCGCCCGCCGCCCTACCTGAGGCCGCCATCCACGCCG
GTTGAGTCGCGTTCTGCCGCCTCCCGCCTGTGGTGCCTCCTGAACTGCGTCCGCCGTCTAGGTAAGTTTA
AAGCTCAGGTCGAGACCGGGCCTTTGTCCGGCGCTCCCTTGGAGCCTACCTAGACTCAGCCGGCTCTCCA
CGCTTTGCCTGACCCTGCTTGCTCAACTCTACGTCTTTGTTTCGTTTTCTGTTCTGCGCCGTTACAGATC
CAAGCTGTGACCGGCGCCTACGTAAGTG
