>Addgene plasmid #32109 | ph2b | addgene partial sequence | sequence record 38704 | hEF1a-pA-R 5'-CCGTTCTTCCACCACTGATT-3'
ATGCTAGCCATTCTAGATCGAACCACTTTGTACAAGAAAGCTGGGTGGGCCCGCTAGCACTCATGAGCGG
CTCGACCGGGAGCGGCGCTTGTTGGTGGTCTTTGCGGAGGCCCTTGTGCCCTTTGCCTTCTGACTTGACC
CGCGACTGACGCGGCGCTTTTTCTGATTTGGCCCGTCCTCGTAGGCCTCCAGGGCAGGGGTCACGGTGCC
ATAGAGCCCCAGCAAGAGTGGGAGCATCCATTGTGGGGCGGTGCGCTGGTTGGCGCCGCCGGGTGCGATG
GTCTTCTCGATGAATTCGCCGCTGTGCACGTTTTCCTTGTTGCGCAGTTCCATGCGCTGTGTGACCTCCT
GGATGGAATCGGCGTCGTCGATGCGATATGTGTGCCCGAAGTTCACTTGTGTGCCCTCGCGCTCGGCGAC
TTGGCGGACCATGCTTGGGCGGATGGGACTCAGGTTGGAGTAGTAGTCTTGGATGTAGTTGTAGAAATTC
ACGGGTGCGTTCACGATGGTCCATGTGGTCTCCTCGAGGAATCTTGCGAGACTATCGCGGAAAAACCTTT
CGGTGCGGCGCTGGAGCTCCTGGCTTGTGATGGCGGGGATGTCGTCGCGGATGACGTGCCAGAGGGCTTG
ACTGATTGTGGCGAACAGGCTTGGTCCCCAGTGGCGGGGGTCCAGATACTGGATGTTGTTCACGAAGGTG
TTCACGCCAGGGAACAGGATGTCGTAGTATTCGTCGGGATTGAAGAGCTCGAGGGCCATCCCGCTTTGTT
GGTACAACCCCACGGTACTGACCTTATGGTCCCAGTCCGAGAAGAACCGATATCCGACCTGGGCGAGGCT
CGAGATTCCGGTGACA
